LOCUS       Exported 7189 bp ds-DNA circular SYN 13-MAY-2021
DEFINITION  Mammalian expression plasmid for SARS-CoV-2 endoRNAse.
ACCESSION   .
VERSION     .
KEYWORDS    pGBW-m4133162
SOURCE      synthetic DNA construct
  ORGANISM  synthetic DNA construct
REFERENCE   1 (bases 1 to 7189)
  TITLE     SARS-CoV-2 protein Mammalian expression constructs, tagged, for
            protein expression and/or purification
REFERENCE   2 (bases 1 to 7189)
  AUTHORS   .
  TITLE     Direct Submission
  JOURNAL   Exported May 13, 2021 from SnapGene Server 1.1.58
            http://www.snapgene.com
FEATURES             Location/Qualifiers
     source          1..7189
                     /organism="synthetic DNA construct"
                     /mol_type="other DNA"
     CDS             1040..1060
                     /codon_start=1
                     /product="tobacco etch virus (TEV) protease recognition and
                     cleavage site"
                     /label=TEV site
                     /translation="ENLYFQS"
     CDS             1061..1105
                     /codon_start=1
                     /product="affinity and epitope tag derived from pancreatic
                     ribonuclease A"
                     /label=S-Tag
                     /translation="KETAAAKFERQHMDS"
     polyA_signal    1158..1279
                     /label=SV40 poly(A) signal
                     /note="SV40 polyadenylation signal"
     primer_bind     complement(1169..1188)
                     /label=EBV-rev
                     /note="SV40 polyA terminator, reverse primer"
     primer_bind     1223..1242
                     /label=SV40pA-R
                     /note="SV40 polyA, reverse primer"
     terminator      1394..1440
                     /label=T7 terminator
                     /note="transcription terminator for bacteriophage T7 RNA
                     polymerase"
     terminator      1470..1606
                     /label=rrnG terminator
                     /note="transcription terminator from the E. coli ribosomal
                     RNA rrnG operon (Albrechtsen et al., 1991)"
     misc_feature    1651..1722
                     /label=3' beta-globin insulator
                     /note="insulator downstream of the human beta-globin locus
                     (Farrell et al., 2002)"
     rep_origin      complement(1948..2536)
                     /direction=LEFT
                     /label=ori
                     /note="high-copy-number ColE1/pMB1/pBR322/pUC origin of
                     replication"
     primer_bind     complement(2028..2047)
                     /label=pBR322ori-F
                     /note="pBR322 origin, forward primer"
     promoter        3036..4245
                     /label=UbC promoter
                     /note="human ubiquitin C promoter"
     primer_bind     4082..4101
                     /label=hUBCpro-F
                     /note="Human Ubiquitin C (UbC) promoter, forward primer"
     CDS             4249..4848
                     /codon_start=1
                     /gene="pac from Streptomyces alboniger"
                     /product="puromycin N-acetyltransferase"
                     /label=PuroR
                     /note="confers resistance to puromycin"
                     /translation="MTEYKPTVRLATRDDVPRAVRTLAAAFADYPATRHTVDPDRHIER
                     VTELQELFLTRVGLDIGKVWVADDGAAVAVWTTPESVEAGAVFAEIGPRMAELSGSRLA
                     AQQQMEGLLAPHRPKEPAWFLATVGVSPDHQGKGLGSAVVLPGVEAAERAGVPAFLETS
                     APRNLPFYERLGFTVTADVEVPEGPRTWCMTRKPGA"
     primer_bind     complement(4249..4268)
                     /label=Puro-R
                     /note="Puromycin resistance gene, reverse primer. Also
                     called puro-variant-R"
     primer_bind     4745..4765
                     /label=Puro-F
                     /note="Puromycin resistance gene, forward primer"
     polyA_signal    4875..4923
                     /note="synthetic polyadenylation signal"
     CDS             5189..6049
                     /codon_start=1
                     /gene="bla"
                     /product="beta-lactamase"
                     /label=AmpR
                     /note="confers resistance to ampicillin, carbenicillin, and
                     related antibiotics"
                     /translation="MSIQHFRVALIPFFAAFCLPVFAHPETLVKVKDAEDQLGARVGYI
                     ELDLNSGKILESFRPEERFPMMSTFKVLLCGAVLSRIDAGQEQLGRRIHYSQNDLVEYS
                     PVTEKHLTDGMTVRELCSAAITMSDNTAANLLLTTIGGPKELTAFLHNMGDHVTRLDRW
                     EPELNEAIPNDERDTTMPVAMATTLRKLLTGELLTLASRQQLIDWMEADKVAGPLLRSA
                     LPAGWFIADKSGAGERGSRGIIAALGPDGKPSRIVVIYTTGSQATMDERNRQIAEIGAS
                     LIKHW"
     primer_bind     complement(5407..5426)
                     /label=Amp-R
                     /note="Ampicillin resistance gene, reverse primer"
     terminator      6062..6198
                     /label=rrnG terminator
                     /note="transcription terminator from the E. coli ribosomal
                     RNA rrnG operon (Albrechtsen et al., 1991)"
     misc_feature    6343..6414
                     /label=5' beta-globin insulator
                     /note="insulator upstream of the human beta-globin locus
                     (Farrell et al., 2002)"
     terminator      6419..6465
                     /label=T7 terminator
                     /note="transcription terminator for bacteriophage T7 RNA
                     polymerase"
     polyA_signal    6483..6531
                     /note="synthetic polyadenylation signal"
     enhancer        6612..6915
                     /label=CMV enhancer
                     /note="human cytomegalovirus immediate early enhancer"
     promoter        6917..7119
                     /label=CMV promoter
                     /note="human cytomegalovirus (CMV) immediate early
                     promoter"
     primer_bind     7070..7090
                     /label=CMV-F
                     /note="Human CMV immediate early promoter, forward primer"
ORIGIN
        1 caccatgtta gaaaatgtgg cttttaatgt tgtaaataag ggacactttg atggacaaca
       61 gggtgaagta ccagtttcta tcattaataa cactgtttac acaaaagttg atggtgttga
      121 tgtagaattg tttgaaaata aaacaacatt acctgttaat gtagcatttg agctttgggc
      181 taagcgcaac attaaaccag taccagaggt gaaaatactc aataatttgg gtgtggacat
      241 tgctgctaat actgtgatct gggactacaa aagagatgct ccagcacata tatctactat
      301 tggtgtttgt tctatgactg acatagccaa gaaaccaact gaaacgattt gtgcaccact
      361 cactgtcttt tttgatggta gagttgatgg tcaagtagac ttatttagaa atgcccgtaa
      421 tggtgttctt attacagaag gtagtgttaa aggtttacaa ccatctgtag gtcccaaaca
      481 agctagtctt aatggagtca cattaattgg agaagccgta aaaacacagt tcaattatta
      541 taagaaagtt gatggtgttg tccaacaatt acctgaaact tactttactc agagtagaaa
      601 tttacaagaa tttaaaccca ggagtcaaat ggaaattgat ttcttagaat tagctatgga
      661 tgaattcatt gaacggtata aattagaagg ctatgccttc gaacatatcg tttatggaga
      721 ttttagtcat agtcagttag gtggtttaca tctactgatt ggactagcta aacgttttaa
      781 ggaatcacct tttgaattag aagattttat tcctatggac agtacagtta aaaactattt
      841 cataacagat gcgcaaacag gttcatctaa gtgtgtgtgt tctgttattg atttattact
      901 tgatgatttt gttgaaataa taaaatccca agatttatct gtagtttcta aggttgtcaa
      961 agtgactatt gactatacag aaatttcatt tatgctttgg tgtaaagatg gccatgtaga
     1021 aacattttac ccaaaattag aaaaccttta ctttcagtcg aaagaaaccg cggcagctaa
     1081 gttcgagagg cagcacatgg acagttaagc tagcttgact gactgagata cagcgtacct
     1141 tcagctcaca gacatgataa gatacattga tgagtttgga caaaccacaa ctagaatgca
     1201 gtgaaaaaaa tgctttattt gtgaaatttg tgatgctatt gctttatttg taaccattat
     1261 aagctgcaat aaacaagtta acaacaacaa ttgcattcat tttatgtttc aggttcaggg
     1321 ggaggtgtgg gaggtttttt aaagcaagta aaacctctac aaatgtggta ttggcccatc
     1381 tctatcggta tcgtagcata accccttggg gcctctaaac gggtcttgag gggttttttg
     1441 tgcccctcgg gccggattgc tatctaccgg cattggcgca gaaaaaaatg cctgatgcga
     1501 cgctgcgcgt cttatactcc cacatatgcc agattcagca acggatacgg cttccccaac
     1561 ttgcccactt ccatacgtgt cctccttacc agaaatttat ccttaaggtc gtcagctatc
     1621 ctgcaggcga tctctcgatt tcgatcaaga cattccttta atggtctttt ctggacacca
     1681 ctaggggtca gaagtagttc atcaaacttt cttccctccc taatctcatt ggttaccttg
     1741 ggctatcgaa acttaattaa ccagtcaagt cagctacttg gcgagatcga cttgtctggg
     1801 tttcgactac gctcagaatt gcgtcagtca agttcgatct ggtccttgct attgcacccg
     1861 ttctccgatt acgagtttca tttaaatcat gtgagcaaaa ggccagcaaa aggccaggaa
     1921 ccgtaaaaag gccgcgttgc tggcgttttt ccataggctc cgcccccctg acgagcatca
     1981 caaaaatcga cgctcaagtc agaggtggcg aaacccgaca ggactataaa gataccaggc
     2041 gtttccccct ggaagctccc tcgtgcgctc tcctgttccg accctgccgc ttaccggata
     2101 cctgtccgcc tttctccctt cgggaagcgt ggcgctttct catagctcac gctgtaggta
     2161 tctcagttcg gtgtaggtcg ttcgctccaa gctgggctgt gtgcacgaac cccccgttca
     2221 gcccgaccgc tgcgccttat ccggtaacta tcgtcttgag tccaacccgg taagacacga
     2281 cttatcgcca ctggcagcag ccactggtaa caggattagc agagcgaggt atgtaggcgg
     2341 tgctacagag ttcttgaagt ggtggcctaa ctacggctac actagaagaa cagtatttgg
     2401 tatctgcgct ctgctgaagc cagttacctt cggaaaaaga gttggtagct cttgatccgg
     2461 caaacaaacc accgctggta gcggtggttt ttttgtttgc aagcagcaga ttacgcgcag
     2521 aaaaaaagga tctcaagaag atcctttgat cttttctacg gggtctgacg ctcagtggaa
     2581 cgaaaactca cgttaaggga ttttggtcat gagattatca aaaaggatct tcacctagat
     2641 ccttttaaat taaaaatgaa gttttaaatc aatctaaagt atatatgagt aaacttggtc
     2701 tgacagttac caatgcttaa tcagtgaggc acctatctca gcgatctgtc tatttcgttc
     2761 atccatagtt gcatttaaat ttccgaactc tccaaggccc tcgtcggaaa atcttcaaac
     2821 ctttcgtccg atccatcttg caggctacct ctcgaacgaa ctatcgcaag tctcttggcc
     2881 ggccttgcgc cttggctatt gcttggcagc gcctatcgcc aggtattact ccaatcccga
     2941 atatccgaga tcgggatcac ccgagagaag ttcaacctac atcctcaatc ccgatctatc
     3001 cgagatccga ggaatatcga aatcggggcg cgcctggcct ccgcgccggg ttttggcgcc
     3061 tcccgcgggc gcccccctcg tcacggcgag cgctgccacg tcagacgaag ggcgcaggag
     3121 cgtcctgatc cttccgcccg gacgctcagg acagcggccc gctgctcata agactcggcc
     3181 ttagaacccc agtatcagca gaaggacatt ttaggacggg acttgggtga ctctagggca
     3241 ctggttttct ttccagagag cggaacaggc gaggaaaagt agtcccttct cggcgattct
     3301 gcggagggat ctccgtgggg cggtgaacgc cgatgattat ataaggacgc gccgggtgtg
     3361 gcacagctag ttccgtcgca gccgggattt gggtcgcggt tcttgtttgt ggatcgctgt
     3421 gatcgtcact tggtgagtag cgggctgctg ggctggccgg ggctttcgtg gccgccgggc
     3481 cgctcggtgg gacggaagcg tgtggagaga ccgccaaggg ctgtagtctg ggtccgcgag
     3541 caaggttgcc ctgaactggg ggttgggggg agcgcagcaa aatggcggct gttcccgagt
     3601 cttgaatgga agacgcttgt gaggcgggct gtgaggtcgt tgaaacaagg tggggggcat
     3661 ggtgggcggc aagaacccaa ggtcttgagc ccttcgctaa tgcgggaaag ctcttattcg
     3721 ggtgagatgg gctgggcacc atctggggac cctgacgtga agtttgtcac tgactggaga
     3781 actcggtttg tcgtctgttg cgggggcggc agttatggcg gtgccgttgg gcagtgcacc
     3841 cgtacctttg ggagcgcgcg ccctcgtcgt gtcgtgacgt cacccgttct gttggcttat
     3901 aatgcagggt ggggccacct gccggtaggt gtgcggtagg cttttctccg tcgcaggacg
     3961 cagggttcgg gcctagggta ggctctcctg aatcgacagg cgccggacct ctggtgaggg
     4021 gagggataag tgaggcgtca gtttctttgg tcggttttat gtacctatct tcttaagtag
     4081 ctgaagctcc ggttttgaac tatgcgctcg gggttggcga gtgtgttttg tgaagttttt
     4141 taggcacctt ttgaaatgta atcatttggg tcaatatgta attttcagtg ttagacttgt
     4201 aaattgtccg ctaaattctg gccgtttttg gcttttttgt tagacaacat gaccgagtac
     4261 aagcccacgg tgcgcctcgc cacccgcgac gacgtcccca gggccgtacg caccctcgcc
     4321 gccgcgttcg ccgactaccc cgccacgcgc cacaccgtcg atccggaccg ccacatcgag
     4381 cgggtcaccg agctgcaaga actcttcctc acgcgcgtcg ggctcgacat cggcaaggtg
     4441 tgggtcgcgg acgacggcgc cgcggtggcg gtctggacca cgccggagag cgtcgaagcg
     4501 ggggcggtgt tcgccgagat cggcccgcgc atggccgagt tgagcggttc ccggctggcc
     4561 gcgcagcaac agatggaggg cctcctggcg ccgcaccggc ccaaggagcc cgcgtggttc
     4621 ctggccaccg tcggcgtctc gcccgaccac cagggcaagg gtctgggcag cgccgtcgtg
     4681 ctccccggag tggaggccgc cgagcgcgcc ggggtgcccg ccttcctgga gacctccgcg
     4741 ccccgcaacc tccccttcta cgagcggctc ggcttcaccg tcaccgccga cgtcgaggtg
     4801 cccgaaggac cgcgcacctg gtgcatgacc cgcaagcccg gtgcctaggc tagtatgtaa
     4861 gcctagtctt agataataaa atcgctatcc atcgaagatg gatgtgtgtt ggttttttgt
     4921 gtgtgtaacg ctaggcgcgc ctggtgtacc gagaacgatc ctctcagtgc gagtctcgac
     4981 gatccatatc gttgcttggc agtcagccag tcggaatcca gcttgggacc caggaagtcc
     5041 aatcgtcaga tattgtactc aagcctggtc acggcagcgt accgatctgt ttaaacctag
     5101 atattgatag tctgatcggt caacgtataa tcgagtccta gcttttgcaa acatctatca
     5161 agagacagga tcagcaggag gctttcgcat gagtattcaa catttccgtg tcgcccttat
     5221 tccctttttt gcggcatttt gccttcctgt ttttgctcac ccagaaacgc tggtgaaagt
     5281 aaaagatgct gaagatcagt tgggtgcgcg agtgggttac atcgaactgg atctcaacag
     5341 cggtaagatc cttgagagtt ttcgccccga agaacgcttt ccaatgatga gcacttttaa
     5401 agttctgcta tgtggcgcgg tattatcccg tattgacgcc gggcaagagc aactcggtcg
     5461 ccgcatacac tattctcaga atgacttggt tgagtattca ccagtcacag aaaagcatct
     5521 tacggatggc atgacagtaa gagaattatg cagtgctgcc ataaccatga gtgataacac
     5581 tgcggccaac ttacttctga caacgattgg aggaccgaag gagctaaccg cttttttgca
     5641 caacatgggg gatcatgtaa ctcgccttga tcgttgggaa ccggagctga atgaagccat
     5701 accaaacgac gagcgtgaca ccacgatgcc tgtagcaatg gcaacaacct tgcgtaaact
     5761 attaactggc gaactactta ctctagcttc ccggcaacag ttgatagact ggatggaggc
     5821 ggataaagtt gcaggaccac ttctgcgctc ggcccttccg gctggctggt ttattgctga
     5881 taaatctgga gccggtgagc gtgggtctcg cggtatcatt gcagcactgg ggccagatgg
     5941 taagccctcc cgtatcgtag ttatctacac gacggggagt caggcaacta tggatgaacg
     6001 aaatagacag atcgctgaga taggtgcctc actgattaag cattggtaac cgattctagg
     6061 tgcattggcg cagaaaaaaa tgcctgatgc gacgctgcgc gtcttatact cccacatatg
     6121 ccagattcag caacggatac ggcttcccca acttgcccac ttccatacgt gtcctcctta
     6181 ccagaaattt atccttaaga tcgtttaaac tcgactctgg ctctatcgaa tctccgtcgt
     6241 ttcgagctta cgcgaacagc cgtggcgctc atttgctcgt cgggcatcga atctcgtcag
     6301 ctatcgtcag cttacctttt tggcagcgat cgcggctccc gacatcttgg accattagct
     6361 ccacaggtat cttcttccct ctagtggtca taacagcagc ttcagctacc tctcaattca
     6421 aaaaacccct caagacccgt ttagaggccc caaggggtta tgctatcaat cgttgcgtta
     6481 cacacacaaa aaaccaacac acatccatct tcgatggata gcgattttat tatctaactg
     6541 ctgatcgagt gtagccagat ctagtaatca attacggggt cattagttca tagcccatat
     6601 atggagttcc gcgttacata acttacggta aatggcccgc ctggctgacc gcccaacgac
     6661 ccccgcccat tgacgtcaat aatgacgtat gttcccatag taacgccaat agggactttc
     6721 cattgacgtc aatgggtgga gtatttacgg taaactgccc acttggcagt acatcaagtg
     6781 tatcatatgc caagtacgcc ccctattgac gtcaatgacg gtaaatggcc cgcctggcat
     6841 tatgcccagt acatgacctt atgggacttt cctacttggc agtacatcta cgtattagtc
     6901 atcgctatta ccatgctgat gcggttttgg cagtacatca atgggcgtgg atagcggttt
     6961 gactcacggg gatttccaag tctccacccc attgacgtca atgggagttt gttttggcac
     7021 caaaatcaac gggactttcc aaaatgtcgt aacaactccg ccccattgac gcaaatgggc
     7081 ggtaggcgtg tacggtggga ggtctatata agcagagctg gtttagtgaa ccgtcagatc
     7141 agatctttgt cgatcctacc atccactcga cacacccgcc agcggccgc
//
