[The description below was written by a language model from this plasmid's Addgene catalogue record and the feature table of its GenBank file.]
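Description:
pGBW-m4133162 is a mammalian expression plasmid built on the pTwist_CMV_Puro_6 backbone for producing the SARS-CoV-2 endoribonuclease, a mature cleavage product of the ORF1ab polyprotein (the protein commonly called nsp15). The insert is recorded as wild type and about 1 kb, and the circular construct totals 7,189 bp. In bacteria it replicates from a high-copy ColE1/pUC-type origin and is selected with ampicillin through the beta-lactamase gene.

Expression of the viral coding sequence is driven by the human cytomegalovirus immediate-early enhancer and promoter. These sit at the end of the numbered map, so transcription runs across the origin of numbering into the insert. The feature table does not annotate the endoRNAse open reading frame itself, but the unannotated region upstream of the tags matches the recorded insert size. Directly after it, in frame, come a TEV protease recognition site and an S-tag, the ribonuclease A-derived affinity and epitope tag. The protein therefore carries a C-terminal tag for detection or capture that TEV protease can cleave off. An SV40 polyadenylation signal terminates the transcript.

A separate cassette places puromycin N-acetyltransferase under the human ubiquitin C promoter with a synthetic poly(A) signal, allowing puromycin selection of transfected mammalian cells. The backbone also contains 5' and 3' beta-globin insulator elements, an additional synthetic poly(A) signal upstream of the CMV enhancer, and paired T7 and rrnG transcription terminators. These presumably limit read-through and interference between neighbouring units. The plasmid belongs to a set of tagged SARS-CoV-2 protein constructs intended for expression and/or purification from mammalian cells.
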