Addgene plasmid #152410: pGBW-m4133162
Purpose: Mammalian expression plasmid for SARS-CoV-2 endoRNAse
Depositing lab: Ginkgo Bioworks & Benjie Chen. Depositing organization: Ginkgo Bioworks.
Backbone
  Vector backbone: pTwist_CMV_Puro_6
  Backbone size w/o insert (bp): 6080
  Vector type: Mammalian Expression
  Selectable markers: Puromycin
Growth in bacteria
  Bacterial resistance: Ampicillin, 100 μg/mL
  Growth temperature: 37°C
  Growth strain: DH5alpha
  Copy number: High Copy
Gene/Insert
  Gene/Insert name: SARS-CoV-2 endoRNAse
  Species: Severe acute respiratory syndrome coronavirus 2
  Insert size (bp): 1031
  Mutation: wt
  Entrez Gene: ORF1ab (a.k.a. GU280_gp01)
  Promoter: CMV
  Tag / fusion protein: Cleavable TEV;S-tag (C terminal on backbone)
  Cloning method: Unknown
Resource information
  A portion of this plasmid was derived from a plasmid made by: GinkgoBioworks
Depositor comments: NCBI reference sequence: YP_009725310.1
How to cite: pGBW-m4133162 was a gift from Ginkgo Bioworks & Benjie Chen (Addgene plasmid # 152410 ; http://n2t.net/addgene:152410 ; RRID:Addgene_152410)
